Addgene plasmid #53677: LIMK1A-c056
Purpose: Baculovirus expression for structure determination; may not be full ORF
Depositing lab: Nicola Burgess-Brown. Depositing organization: University of Oxford.
Backbone
  Vector backbone: pFB-LIC-Bse
  Backbone manufacturer: SGC
  Vector type: Baculovirus expression
Growth in bacteria
  Bacterial resistance: Ampicillin, 100 μg/mL
  Growth temperature: 37°C
  Growth strain: Mach1
  Growth instructions: Sf9 cell line is recommended for expression
  Copy number: High Copy
Gene/Insert
  Gene/Insert name: LIMK1A (alt name: gi|4505001)
  Promoter: polyhedrin promoter
  Tag / fusion protein: His6-TEV (N terminal on insert)
  Cloning method: Ligation Independent Cloning
  Sequencing primers: 5′ Polyhedrin forward
Terms and licenses: Academic/Nonprofit Terms; Industry Terms: Not Available to Industry
Depositor comments: Baculovirus transfer vector (Bac-to-bac), N-terminal His-tag, TEV http://www.thesgc.org/structures/3S95/
How to cite: LIMK1A-c056 was a gift from Nicola Burgess-Brown (Addgene plasmid # 53677 ; http://n2t.net/addgene:53677 ; RRID:Addgene_53677)
