[The description below was written by a language model from this plasmid's Addgene catalogue record.]
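Description:
LIMK1A-c056 is a baculovirus transfer plasmid built on the pFB-LIC-Bse backbone, a ligation-independent-cloning derivative of the Bac-to-Bac system produced by a structural genomics group. It is maintained in E. coli as a high-copy plasmid under ampicillin selection. As a Bac-to-Bac transfer vector it is not itself infectious. Vectors of this type donate their expression cassette by transposition into a baculovirus shuttle genome (bacmid) held in a specialised E. coli strain, and the recombinant bacmid is then used to generate virus in insect cells. No feature table accompanies the record, so the exact origin of replication, transposition elements and any additional markers are not documented here.

The insert is LIMK1A, a construct of LIM domain kinase 1, cloned by ligation-independent cloning. The record warns that it may not be the full open reading frame, which is typical of constructs trimmed to a domain suited to crystallisation, but the boundaries are not given. Expression is driven by the polyhedrin promoter, a very strong, very late baculoviral promoter that gives high protein yields in infected insect cells, and Sf9 cells are the recommended expression host. The protein carries an N-terminal hexahistidine tag followed by a TEV protease cleavage site, which allows capture by immobilised metal affinity chromatography and later removal of the tag to leave near-native protein.

The stated purpose is production of recombinant protein for structure determination, and the depositor comments link the construct to a deposited structure. The record notes that distribution is restricted to academic and nonprofit users.
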