>Addgene plasmid #53677 | LIMK1A-c056 | depositor partial sequence | sequence record 83804 | insert sequence
ATGGGCCACCATCATCATCATCATTCTTCTGGTGTAGATCTGGGTACCGAGAACCTGTACTTCCAATCCA
TGCCACACCGCATCTTCCGGCCGTCGGACCTCATCCACGGGGAGGTGCTGGGCAAGGGCTGCTTCGGCCA
GGCTATCAAGGTGACACACCGTGAGACAGGTGAGGTGATGGTGATGAAGGAGCTGATCAGGTTCGACGAG
GAGACCCAGAGGACGTTCCTCAAGGAGGTGAAGGTCATGCGATGCCTGGAACACCCCAACGTGCTCAAGT
TCATCGGGGTGCTCTACAAGGACAAGAGGCTCAACTTCATCACTGAGTACATCAAGGGCGGCACGCTCCG
GGGCATCATCAAGAGCATGGACAGCCAGTACCCATGGAGCCAGAGAGTGAGCTTTGCCAAGGACATCGCA
TCAGGGATGGCCTACCTCCACTCCATGAACATCATCCACCGAGACCTCAACTCCCACAACTGCCTGGTCC
GCGAGAACAAGAATGTGGTGGTGGCTGACTTCGGGCTGGCGCGTCTCATGGTGGACGAGAAGACTCAGCC
TGAGGGCCTGCGGAGCCTCAAGAAGCCAGACCGCAAGAAGCGCTACACCGTGGTGGGCAACCCCTACTGG
ATGGCACCTGAGATGATCAACGGCCGCAGCTATGATGAGAAGGTGGATGTGTTCTCCTTTGGGATCGTCC
TGTGCGAGATCATCGGGCGGGTGAACGCAGACCCTGACTACCTGCCCCGCACCATGGACTTTGGCCTCAA
CGTGCGAGGATTCCTGGACCGCTACTGCCCCCCAAACTGCCCCCCGAGCTTCTTCCCCATCACCGTGCGC
TGTTGCGATCTGGACCCCGAGAAGAGGCCATCCTTTGTGAAGCTGGAACACTGGCTGGAGACCCTCCGCA
TGCACCTGGCCGGCCACCTGCCACTGGGCCCACAGCTGGAGCAGCTGGACAGAGGTTTCTGGGAGACCTA
CCGGCGCGGCGAGAGCTGACAGTAAAGGTGGATACGGATCCGAATTCGAGCTCCGTCGACAAGCTT
