>Addgene plasmid #53677 | LIMK1A-c056 | addgene partial sequence | sequence record 90066 | Polyhedrin-F 5'-AAATGATAACCATCTCGC-3'
ACAGTTTTGTAATAAAAAAACCTATAAATATTCCGGATTATTCATACCGTCCCACCATCGGGCGCGGATC
TCGGTCCGAAAACCATGGGCCACCATCATCATCATCATTCTTCTGGTGTAGATCTGGGTACCGAGAACCT
GTACTTCCAATCCATGCCACACCGCATCTTCCGGCCGTCGGACCTCATCCACGGGGAGGTGCTGGGCAAG
GGCTGCTTCGGCCAGGCTATCAAGGTGACACACCGTGAGACAGGTGAGGTGATGGTGATGAAGGAGCTGA
TCAGGTTCGACGAGGAGACCCAGAGGACGTTCCTCAAGGAGGTGAAGGTCATGCGATGCCTGGAACACCC
CAACGTGCTCAAGTTCATCGGGGTGCTCTACAAGGACAAGAGGCTCAACTTCATCACTGAGTACATCAAG
GGCGGCACGCTCCGGGGCATCATCAAGAGCATGGACAGCCAGTACCCATGGAGCCAGAGAGTGAGCTTTG
CCAAGGACATCGCATCAGGGATGGCCTACCTCCACTCCATGAACATCATCCACCGAGACCTCAACTCCCA
CAACTGCCTGGTCCGCGAGAACAAGAATGTGGTGGTGGCTGACTTCGGGCTGGCGCGTCTCATGGTGGAC
GAGAAGACTCAGCCTGAGGGCCTGCGGAGCCTCAAGAAGCCAGACCGCAAGAAGCGCTACACCGTGGTGG
GCAACCCCTACTGGATGGCACCTGAGATGATCAACGGCCGCAGCTATGATGAGAAGGTGGATGTGTTCTC
CTTTGGGATCGTCCTGTGCGAGATCATCGGGCGGGTGAACGCAGACCCTGACTACCTGCCCCGCACCATG
GACTTTGGCCTCAACGTGCGAGGATTCCTGGACCGCTACTGCCCCCCAAACTGCCCCCCGAGCTTCTTCC
CCATCACCGTGCGCTGTT
